Addgene plasmid #211823: pDEST27-GST-hMSN
Purpose: Express human MSN in mammalian cells
Depositing lab: Haian Fu. Depositing organization: Emory University. Publication: Discovery of FERM domain protein-protein interaction inhibitors for MSN and CD44 as a potential therapeutic approach for Alzheimer's disease. Du Y, Bradshaw WJ, Leisner TM, Annor-Gyamfi JK, Qian K, Bashore FM, Sikdar A, Nwogbo FO, Ivanov AA, Frye SV, Gileadi O, Brennan PE, Levey AI, Axtman AD, Pearce KH, Fu H, Katis VL. J Biol Chem. 2023 Oct 20:105382. doi: 10.1016/j.jbc.2023.105382. PubMed 37866628.
Backbone
  Vector backbone: pDEST27
  Backbone manufacturer: Invitrogen
  Vector type: Mammalian Expression
Growth in bacteria
  Bacterial resistance: Ampicillin, 100 μg/mL
  Growth temperature: 37°C
  Growth strain: DH5alpha
  Copy number: High Copy
Gene/Insert
  Gene/Insert name: MSN (alt name: Moesin, Membrane-Organizing Extension Spike Protein, Epididymis Luminal Protein 70, HEL70, IMD50)
  Species: H. sapiens (human)
  GenBank ID: Entrez Gene ID: 4478
  Entrez Gene: MSN (a.k.a. HEL70, IMD50)
  Tag / fusion protein: GST tag (N terminal on insert)
  Cloning method: Gateway Cloning
  Sequencing primers: 5′ CGCAAATGGGCGGTAGGCGTG; 3′ GTAAAACGACGGCCAG
Resource information
  A portion of this plasmid was derived from a plasmid made by: Vector pDONR221-MSN was purchased from DNASU
Terms and licenses: Academic/Nonprofit Terms; Industry Terms: Not Available to Industry
How to cite: pDEST27-GST-hMSN was a gift from Haian Fu (Addgene plasmid # 211823 ; http://n2t.net/addgene:211823 ; RRID:Addgene_211823)
