[The description below was written by a language model from this plasmid's Addgene catalogue record and pLannotate feature annotations shown in this document.]
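Description:
pDEST27-GST-hMSN is a mammalian expression plasmid of about 8.2 kb, built on the Invitrogen pDEST27 Gateway destination backbone, that produces human moesin (MSN) as an N-terminal GST fusion. It is maintained in E. coli through a high-copy ColE1/pUC-type origin and selected with ampicillin via the β-lactamase gene. An f1 origin is also present. For selection in mammalian cells, the backbone carries a neomycin/kanamycin phosphotransferase gene driven by the SV40 enhancer and early promoter and followed by a synthetic polyadenylation signal, which would permit G418 selection of stable transfectants.

The expression cassette begins with the human cytomegalovirus immediate-early enhancer and promoter, followed by the Schistosoma japonicum glutathione S-transferase coding sequence. Next come an attB1 site, the MSN open reading frame and an attB2 site. The att sites are the scars of Gateway recombination, through which the insert was transferred from a pDONR221-MSN entry clone. Downstream lie fragments of the SV40 small t and large T region and the SV40 poly(A) signal, which provide transcript processing and termination. The short lacZα, lacI, rop and bom fragments, and a reverse-oriented T7 promoter next to attB2, appear to be backbone remnants.

Moesin is an ezrin–radixin–moesin family protein that links the actin cytoskeleton to the plasma membrane. The GST tag allows glutathione-based capture or anti-GST detection of the protein from transfected cells. The associated publication concerns discovery of inhibitors of the FERM-domain interaction between MSN and CD44, so a likely use is in protein–protein interaction assays, although the record itself states only expression of human MSN in mammalian cells.
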