Features (pLannotate 1.2.2; 26 found; start..end, strand, type, name):
     15..318     +  enhancer       CMV enhancer: human cytomegalovirus immediate early enhancer
    319..522     +  promoter       CMV promoter: human cytomegalovirus (CMV) immediate early promoter
    636..1286    +  CDS            GST: glutathione S-transferase from Schistosoma japonicum
   1313..1337    +  protein_bind   attB1: mutant version of attB; recombination site for the Gateway® BP reaction BP Clonase™
   1343..3073    +  CDS            MSN (sequence partly withheld): MOES_HUMAN - Experimental evidence at protein level: Swiss-Prot protein existence level 1. Ezrin-radixin-moesin (ERM) family protein that connects the actin cytoskeleton to the plasma membrane and thereby regulates the structure and function of specific domains of the cell cortex. Tethers actin filaments by oscillating between a resting and an activated state providing transient interactions between moesin and the actin cytoskeleton (PubMed:10212266). Once phosphorylated on its C-terminal threonine, moesin is activated leading to interaction with F-actin and cytoskeletal rearrangement (PubMed:
   3078..3102    -  protein_bind   attB2: mutant version of attB; recombination site for the Gateway® BP reaction BP Clonase™
   3135..3153    -  promoter       T7 promoter: promoter for bacteriophage T7 RNA polymerase
   3163..3200    +  CDS            lacZα (fragment): LacZα fragment of β-galactosidase; lacZ fragment
   3212..3326    +  intron         large T intron (fragment): SV40 (simian virus 40) large T antigen intron
   3400..3425    +  intron         small t intron (fragment): SV40 (simian virus 40) small t antigen intron
   3425..3562    +  CDS            large T antigen (fragment): large T antigen from SV40 (simian virus 40)
   3585..3719    +  polyA_signal   SV40 poly(A) signal: SV40 polyadenylation signal
   3724..3773    -  CDS            lacI (fragment): lac repressor; lacI; The lac repressor binds to the lac operator to inhibit transcription in E. coli. This inhibition can be relieved by adding lactose or isopropyl-β-D-thiogalactopyranoside (IPTG).
   3773..3840    +  CDS            lacZα (fragment): LacZα fragment of β-galactosidase; lacZ fragment
   3845..4273    +  rep_origin     f1 ori (sequence partly withheld): f1 bacteriophage origin of replication; arrow indicates direction of (+) strand synthesis
   4301..4352    -  misc_feature   bom (fragment): basis of mobility region from pBR322
   4417..4774    +  promoter       SV40 promoter: SV40 enhancer and early promoter
   4825..5616    +  CDS            neo: KKA2_KLEPN - Also known as kan, nptII. Experimental evidence at protein level: Swiss-Prot protein existence level 1. Resistance to kanamycin, neomycin, paromomycin, ribostamycin, butirosin and gentamicin B. From Klebsiella pneumoniae.
   5683..5731    +  polyA_signal   poly(A) signal: synthetic polyadenylation signal
   5751..5805    -  misc_feature   bom (fragment): basis of mobility region from pBR322
   5907..5942    -  CDS            rop (fragment): Rop protein, which maintains plasmids at low copy number; rop
   6037..6141    +  promoter       AmpR promoter: bla
   6142..7002    +  CDS            AmpR: β-lactamase; bla; confers resistance to ampicillin, carbenicillin, and related antibiotics
   7173..7761    +  rep_origin     ori: high-copy-number ColE1/pMB1/pBR322/pUC origin of replication
   7944..7997    +  CDS            lacI (fragment): lac repressor; lacI; The lac repressor binds to the lac operator to inhibit transcription in E. coli. This inhibition can be relieved by adding lactose or isopropyl-β-D-thiogalactopyranoside (IPTG).
   8013..8110    -  promoter       AmpR promoter: bla
>Addgene plasmid #211823 | pDEST27-GST-hMSN | addgene full sequence | sequence record 419134 | Addgene NGS Result
CATTAGATGCATGTCGTTACATAACTTACGGTAAATGGCCCGCCTGGCTGACCGCCCAACGACCCCCGCC
CATTGACGTCAATAATGACGTATGTTCCCATAGTAACGCCAATAGGGACTTTCCATTGACGTCAATGGGT
GGAGTATTTACGGTAAACTGCCCACTTGGCAGTACATCAAGTGTATCATATGCCAAGTACGCCCCCTATT
GACGTCAATGACGGTAAATGGCCCGCCTGGCATTATGCCCAGTACATGACCTTATGGGACTTTCCTACTT
GGCAGTACATCTACGTATTAGTCATCGCTATTACCATGGTGATGCGGTTTTGGCAGTACATCAATGGGCG
TGGATAGCGGTTTGACTCACGGGGATTTCCAAGTCTCCACCCCATTGACGTCAATGGGAGTTTGTTTTGG
CACCAAAATCAACGGGACTTTCCAAAATGTCGTAACAACTCCGCCCCATTGACGCAAATGGGCGGTAGGC
GTGTACGGTGGGAGGTCTATATAAGCAGAGCTCGTTTAGTGAACCGTCAGATCGCCTGGAGACGCCATCC
ACGCTGTTTTGACCTCCATAGAAGACACCGGGACCGATCCAGCCTCCGGACTCTAGCCTAGGCCGCGGAC
CATGGCCCCTATACTAGGTTATTGGAAAATTAAGGGCCTTGTGCAACCCACTCGACTTCTTTTGGAATAT
CTTGAAGAAAAATATGAAGAGCATTTGTATGAGCGCGATGAAGGTGATAAATGGCGAAACAAAAAGTTTG
AATTGGGTTTGGAGTTTCCCAATCTTCCTTATTATATTGATGGTGATGTTAAATTAACACAGTCTATGGC
CATCATACGTTATATAGCTGACAAGCACAACATGTTGGGTGGTTGTCCAAAAGAGCGTGCAGAGATTTCA
ATGCTTGAAGGAGCGGTTTTGGATATTAGATACGGTGTTTCGAGAATTGCATATAGTAAAGACTTTGAAA
CTCTCAAAGTTGATTTTCTTAGCAAGCTACCTGAAATGCTGAAAATGTTCGAAGATCGTTTATGTCATAA
AACATATTTAAATGGTGATCATGTAACCCATCCTGACTTCATGTTGTATGACGCTCTTGATGTTGTTTTA
TACATGGACCCAATGTGCCTGGATGCGTTCCCAAAATTAGTTTGTTTTAAAAAACGTATTGAAGCTATCC
CACAAATTGATAAGTACTTGAAATCCAGCAAGTATATAGCATGGCCTTTGCAGGGCTGGCAAGCCACGTT
TGGTGGTGGCGACCATCCTCCAAAATCGGATCTGGTTCCGCGTTCTAGATCAACAAGTTTGTACAAAAAA
GCAGGCTCCACCATGCCCAAAACGATCAGTGTGCGTGTGACCACCATGGATGCAGAGCTGGAGTTTGCCA
TCCAGCCCAACACCACCGGGAAGCAGCTATTTGACCAGGTGGTGAAAACTATTGGCTTGAGGGAAGTTTG
GTTCTTTGGTCTGCAGTACCAGGACACTAAAGGTTTCTCCACCTGGCTGAAACTCAATAAGAAGGTGACT
GCCCAGGATGTGCGGAAGGAAAGCCCCCTGCTCTTTAAGTTCCGTGCCAAGTTCTACCCTGAGGATGTGT
CCGAGGAATTGATTCAGGACATCACTCAGCGCCTGTTCTTTCTGCAAGTGAAAGAGGGCATTCTCAATGA
TGATATTTACTGCCCGCCTGAGACCGCTGTGCTGCTGGCCTCGTATGCTGTCCAGTCTAAGTATGGCGAC
TTCAATAAGGAAGTGCATAAGTCTGGCTACCTGGCCGGAGACAAGTTGCTCCCGCAGAGAGTCCTGGAAC
AGCACAAACTCAACAAGGACCAGTGGGAGGAGCGGATCCAGGTGTGGCATGAGGAACACCGTGGCATGCT
CAGGGAGGATGCTGTCCTGGAATATCTGAAGATTGCTCAAGATCTGGAGATGTATGGTGTGAACTACTTC
AGCATCAAGAACAAGAAAGGCTCAGAGCTGTGGCTGGGGGTGGATGCCCTGGGTCTCAACATCTATGAGC
AGAATGACAGACTAACTCCCAAGATAGGCTTCCCCTGGAGTGAAATCAGGAACATCTCTTTCAATGATAA
GAAATTTGTCATCAAGCCCATTGACAAAAAAGCCCCGGACTTCGTCTTCTATGCTCCCCGGCTGCGGATT
AACAAGCGGATCTTGGCCTTGTGCATGGGGAACCATGAACTATACATGCGCCGTCGCAAGCCTGATACCA
TTGAGGTGCAGCAGATGAAGGCACAGGCCCGGGAGGAGAAGCACCAGAAGCAGATGGAGCGTGCTATGCT
GGAAAATGAGAAGAAGAAGCGTGAAATGGCAGAGAAGGAGAAAGAGAAGATTGAACGGGAGAAGGAGGAG
CTGATGGAGAGGCTGAAGCAGATCGAGGAACAGACTAAGAAGGCTCAGCAAGAACTGGAAGAACAGACCC
GTAGGGCTCTGGAACTTGAGCAGGAACGGAAGCGTGCCCAGAGCGAGGCTGAAAAGCTGGCCAAGGAGCG
TCAAGAAGCTGAAGAGGCCAAGGAGGCCTTGCTGCAGGCCTCCCGGGACCAGAAAAAGACTCAGGAACAG
CTGGCCTTGGAAATGGCAGAGCTGACAGCTCGAATCTCCCAGCTGGAGATGGCCCGACAGAAGAAGGAGA
GTGAGGCTGTGGAGTGGCAGCAGAAGGCCCAGATGGTACAGGAAGACTTGGAGAAGACCCGTGCTGAGCT
GAAGACTGCCATGAGTACACCTCATGTGGCAGAGCCTGCTGAGAATGAGCAGGATGAGCAGGATGAGAAT
GGG
[270 nt withheld, positions 2804-3073]
TTGGACCCAGCTTTCTTGTACAAAGTGGTTGATCGCGTGCATGCGACGTCATAGCTCTCTCCCTATAGTG
AGTCGTATTATAAGCTAGGCACTGGCCGTCGTTTTACAACGTCGTGACTGGGAAAACTGCTAGCTTGGGA
TCTTTGTGAAGGAACCTTACTTCTGTGGTGTGACATAATTGGACAAACTACCTACAGAGATTTAAAGCTC
TAAGGTAAATATAAAATTTTTAAGTGTATAATGTGTTAAACTAGCTGCATATGCTTGCTGCTTGAGAGTT
TTGCTTACTGAGTATGATTTATGAAAATATTATACACAGGAGCTAGTGATTCTAATTGTTTGTGTATTTT
AGATTCACAGTCCCAAGGCTCATTTCAGGCCCCTCAGTCCTCACAGTCTGTTCATGATCATAATCAGCCA
TACCACATTTGTAGAGGTTTTACTTGCTTTAAAAAACCTCCCACACCTCCCCCTGAACCTGAAACATAAA
ATGAATGCAATTGTTGTTGTTAACTTGTTTATTGCAGCTTATAATGGTTACAAATAAAGCAATAGCATCA
CAAATTTCACAAATAAAGCATTTTTTTCACTGCATTCTAGTTGTGGTTTGTCCAAACTCATCAATGTATC
TTATCATGTCTGGATCGATCCTGCATTAATGAATCGGCCAACGCGCGGGGAGAGGCGGTTTGCGTATTGG
CTGGCGTAATAGCGAAGAGGCCCGCACCGATCGCCCTTCCCAACAGTTGCGCAGCCTGAATGGCGAATGG
G
[124 nt withheld, positions 3845-3968]
C
[91 nt withheld, positions 3970-4060]
A
[49 nt withheld, positions 4062-4110]
CCTTTGACGTTGGAGTCCACGTTCTTT
[37 nt withheld, positions 4138-4174]
ACCCTATCTCGGTCTATTCTTTTGATTTATAAGGGATTTTGCCGATTTCGGCCTATTGGTTAAAAAATGA
GCTGATTTAACAAAAATTTAACGCGAATTTTAACAAAATATTAACGCTTACAATTTCCTGATGCGGTATT
TTCTCCTTACGCATCTGTGCGGTATTTCACACCGCATACGCGGATCTGCGCAGCACCATGGCCTGAAATA
ACCTCTGAAAGAGGAACTTGGTTAGGTACCTTCTGAGGCGGAAAGAACCAGCTGTGGAATGTGTGTCAGT
TAGGGTGTGGAAAGTCCCCAGGCTCCCCAGCAGGCAGAAGTATGCAAAGCATGCATCTCAATTAGTCAGC
AACCAGGTGTGGAAAGTCCCCAGGCTCCCCAGCAGGCAGAAGTATGCAAAGCATGCATCTCAATTAGTCA
GCAACCATAGTCCCGCCCCTAACTCCGCCCATCCCGCCCCTAACTCCGCCCAGTTCCGCCCATTCTCCGC
CCCATGGCTGACTAATTTTTTTTATTTATGCAGAGGCCGAGGCCGCCTCGGCCTCTGAGCTATTCCAGAA
GTAGTGAGGAGGCTTTTTTGGAGGCCTAGGCTTTTGCAAAAAGCTTGATTCTTCTGACACAACAGTCTCG
AACTTAAGGCTAGAGCCACCATGATTGAACAAGATGGATTGCACGCAGGTTCTCCGGCCGCTTGGGTGGA
GAGGCTATTCGGCTATGACTGGGCACAACAGACAATCGGCTGCTCTGATGCCGCCGTGTTCCGGCTGTCA
GCGCAGGGGCGCCCGGTTCTTTTTGTCAAGACCGACCTGTCCGGTGCCCTGAATGAACTGCAGGACGAGG
CAGCGCGGCTATCGTGGCTGGCCACGACGGGCGTTCCTTGCGCAGCTGTGCTCGACGTTGTCACTGAAGC
GGGAAGGGACTGGCTGCTATTGGGCGAAGTGCCGGGGCAGGATCTCCTGTCATCTCACCTTGCTCCTGCC
GAGAAAGTATCCATCATGGCTGATGCAATGCGGCGGCTGCATACGCTTGATCCGGCTACCTGCCCATTCG
ACCACCAAGCGAAACATCGCATCGAGCGAGCACGTACTCGGATGGAAGCCGGTCTTGTCGATCAGGATGA
TCTGGACGAAGAGCATCAGGGGCTCGCGCCAGCCGAACTGTTCGCCAGGCTCAAGGCGCGCATGCCCGAC
GGCGAGGATCTCGTCGTGACCCATGGCGATGCCTGCTTGCCGAATATCATGGTGGAAAATGGCCGCTTTT
CTGGATTCATCGACTGTGGCCGGCTGGGTGTGGCGGACCGCTATCAGGACATAGCGTTGGCTACCCGTGA
TATTGCTGAAGAGCTTGGCGGCGAATGGGCTGACCGCTTCCTCGTGCTTTACGGTATCGCCGCTCCCGAT
TCGCAGCGCATCGCCTTCTATCGCCTTCTTGACGAGTTCTTCTGAGCGGGACTCTGGGGTTCGAAATGAC
CGACCAAGCGACGCCCAACCTGCCATCACGATGGCCGCAATAAAATATCTTTATTTTCATTACATCTGTG
TGTTGGTTTTTTGTGTGAATCGATAGCGATAAGGATCCGCGTATGGTGCACTCTCAGTACAATCTGCTCT
GATGCCGCATAGTTAAGCCAGCCCCGACACCCGCCAACACCCGCTGACGCGCCCTGACGGGCTTGTCTGC
TCCCGGCATCCGCTTACAGACAAGCTGTGACCGTCTCCGGGAGCTGCATGTGTCAGAGGTTTTCACCGTC
ATCACCGAAACGCGCGAGACGAAAGGGCCTCGTGATACGCCTATTTTTATAGGTTAATGTCATGATAATA
ATGGTTTCTTAGACGTCAGGTGGCACTTTTCGGGGAAATGTGCGCGGAACCCCTATTTGTTTATTTTTCT
AAATACATTCAAATATGTATCCGCTCATGAGACAATAACCCTGATAAATGCTTCAATAATATTGAAAAAG
GAAGAGTATGAGTATTCAACATTTCCGTGTCGCCCTTATTCCCTTTTTTGCGGCATTTTGCCTTCCTGTT
TTTGCTCACCCAGAAACGCTGGTGAAAGTAAAAGATGCTGAAGATCAGTTGGGTGCACGAGTGGGTTACA
TCGAACTGGATCTCAACAGCGGTAAGATCCTTGAGAGTTTTCGCCCCGAAGAACGTTTTCCAATGATGAG
CACTTTTAAAGTTCTGCTATGTGGCGCGGTATTATCCCGTATTGACGCCGGGCAAGAGCAACTCGGTCGC
CGCATACACTATTCTCAGAATGACTTGGTTGAGTACTCACCAGTCACAGAAAAGCATCTTACGGATGGCA
TGACAGTAAGAGAATTATGCAGTGCTGCCATAACCATGAGTGATAACACTGCGGCCAACTTACTTCTGAC
AACGATCGGAGGACCGAAGGAGCTAACCGCTTTTTTGCACAACATGGGGGATCATGTAACTCGCCTTGAT
CGTTGGGAACCGGAGCTGAATGAAGCCATACCAAACGACGAGCGTGACACCACGATGCCTGTAGCAATGG
CAACAACGTTGCGCAAACTATTAACTGGCGAACTACTTACTCTAGCTTCCCGGCAACAATTAATAGACTG
GATGGAGGCGGATAAAGTTGCAGGACCACTTCTGCGCTCGGCCCTTCCGGCTGGCTGGTTTATTGCTGAT
AAATCTGGAGCCGGTGAGCGTGGGTCTCGCGGTATCATTGCAGCACTGGGGCCAGATGGTAAGCCCTCCC
GTATCGTAGTTATCTACACGACGGGGAGTCAGGCAACTATGGATGAACGAAATAGACAGATCGCTGAGAT
AGGTGCCTCACTGATTAAGCATTGGTAACTGTCAGACCAAGTTTACTCATATATACTTTAGATTGATTTA
AAACTTCATTTTTAATTTAAAAGGATCTAGGTGAAGATCCTTTTTGATAATCTCATGACCAAAATCCCTT
AACGTGAGTTTTCGTTCCACTGAGCGTCAGACCCCGTAGAAAAGATCAAAGGATCTTCTTGAGATCCTTT
TTTTCTGCGCGTAATCTGCTGCTTGCAAACAAAAAAACCACCGCTACCAGCGGTGGTTTGTTTGCCGGAT
CAAGAGCTACCAACTCTTTTTCCGAAGGTAACTGGCTTCAGCAGAGCGCAGATACCAAATACTGTTCTTC
TAGTGTAGCCGTAGTTAGGCCACCACTTCAAGAACTCTGTAGCACCGCCTACATACCTCGCTCTGCTAAT
CCTGTTACCAGTGGCTGCTGCCAGTGGCGATAAGTCGTGTCTTACCGGGTTGGACTCAAGACGATAGTTA
CCGGATAAGGCGCAGCGGTCGGGCTGAACGGGGGGTTCGTGCACACAGCCCAGCTTGGAGCGAACGACCT
ACACCGAACTGAGATACCTACAGCGTGAGCTATGAGAAAGCGCCACGCTTCCCGAAGGGAGAAAGGCGGA
CAGGTATCCGGTAAGCGGCAGGGTCGGAACAGGAGAGCGCACGAGGGAGCTTCCAGGGGGAAACGCCTGG
TATCTTTATAGTCCTGTCGGGTTTCGCCACCTCTGACTTGAGCGTCGATTTTTGTGATGCTCGTCAGGGG
GGCGGAGCCTATGGAAAAACGCCAGCAACGCGGCCTTTTTACGGTTCCTGGCCTTTTGCTGGCCTTTTGC
TCACATGTTCTTTCCTGCGTTATCCCCTGATTCTGTGGATAACCGTATTACCGCCTTTGAGTGAGCTGAT
ACCGCTCGCCGCAGCCGAACGACCGAGCGCAGCGAGTCAGTGAGCGAGGAAGCGGAAGAGCGCCCAATAC
GCAAACCGCCTCTCCCCGCGCGTTGGCCGATTCATTAATGCAGAGCTTGCAATTCGCGCTTTTTCAATAT
TATTGAAGCATTTATCAGGGTTATTGTCTCATGAGCGGATACATATTTGAATGTATTTAGAAAAATAAAC
AAATAGGGGTTCCGCGCACATTTCCCCGAAAAGTGCCACCTGACGTCTAAGAAACCATTATTATCATGAC
ATTAACCTATAAAAATAGGCGTATTACGAGGCCCTTTCACG
