>Addgene plasmid #211823 | pDEST27-GST-hMSN | depositor partial sequence | sequence record 413205 | Coding sequence
GCTCGTTTAGTGAACCGTCAGATCGCCTGGAGACGCCATCCACGCTGTTTTGACCTCCATAGAAGACACC
GGGACCGATCCAGCCTCCGGACTCTAGCCTAGGCCGCGGACCATGGCCCCTATACTAGGTTATTGGAAAA
TTAAGGGCCTTGTGCAACCCACTCGACTTCTTTTGGAATATCTTGAAGAAAAATATGAAGAGCATTTGTA
TGAGCGCGATGAAGGTGATAAATGGCGAAACAAAAAGTTTGAATTGGGTTTGGAGTTTCCCAATCTTCCT
TATTATATTGATGGTGATGTTAAATTAACACAGTCTATGGCCATCATACGTTATATAGCTGACAAGCACA
ACATGTTGGGTGGTTGTCCAAAAGAGCGTGCAGAGATTTCAATGCTTGAAGGAGCGGTTTTGGATATTAG
ATACGGTGTTTCGAGAATTGCATATAGTAAAGACTTTGAAACTCTCAAAGTTGATTTTCTTAGCAAGCTA
CCTGAAATGCTGAAAATGTTCGAAGATCGTTTATGTCATAAAACATATTTAAATGGTGATCATGTAACCC
ATCCTGACTTCATGTTGTATGACGCTCTTGATGTTGTTTTATACATGGACCCAATGTGCCTGGATGCGTT
CCCAAAATTAGTTTGTTTTAAAAAACGTATTGAAGCTATCCCACAAATTGATAAGTACTTGAAATCCAGC
AAGTATATAGCATGGCCTTTGCAGGGCTGGCAAGCCACGTTTGGTGGTGGCGACCATCCTCCAAAATCGG
ATCTGGTTCCGCGTTCTAGATCAACAAGTTTGTACAAAAAAGCAGGCTCCACCATGCCCAAAACGATCAG
TGTGCGTGTGACCACCATGGATGCAGAGCTGGAGTTTGCCATCCAGCCCAACACCACCGGGAAGCAGCTA
TTTGACCAGGTGGTGAAAACTATTGGCTTGAGGGAAGTTTGGTTCTTTGGTCTGCAGTACCAGGACACTA
AAGGTTTCTCCACCTGGCTGAAACTCAATAAGAAGGTGACTGCCCAGGATGTGCGGAAGGAAAGCCCCCT
GCTCTTTAAGTTCCGTGCCAAGTTCTACCCTGAGGATGTGTCCGAGGAATTGATTCAGGACATCACTCAG
CGCCTGTTCTTTCTGCAAGTGAAAGAGGGCATTCTCAATGATGATATTTACTGCCCGCCTGAGACCGCTG
TGCTGCTGGCCTCGTATGCTGTCCAGTCTAAGTATGGCGACTTCAATAAGGAAGTGCATAAGTCTGGCTA
CCTGGCCGGAGACAAGTTGCTCCCGCAGAGAGTCCTGGAACAGCACAAACTCAACAAGGACCAGTGGGAG
GAGCGGATCCAGGTGTGGCATGAGGAACACCGTGGCATGCTCAGGGAGGATGCTGTCCTGGAATATCTGA
AGATTGCTCAAGATCTGGAGATGTATGGTGTGAACTACTTCAGCATCAAGAACAAGAAAGGCTCAGAGCT
GTGGCTGGGGGTGGATGCCCTGGGTCTCAACATCTATGAGCAGAATGACAGACTAACTCCCAAGATAGGC
TTCCCCTGGAGTGAAATCAGGAACATCTCTTTCAATGATAAGAAATTTGTCATCAAGCCCATTGACAAAA
AAGCCCCGGACTTCGTCTTCTATGCTCCCCGGCTGCGGATTAACAAGCGGATCTTGGCCTTGTGCATGGG
GAACCATGAACTATACATGCGCCGTCGCAAGCCTGATACCATTGAGGTGCAGCAGATGAAGGCACAGGCC
CGGGAGGAGAAGCACCAGAAGCAGATGGAGCGTGCTATGCTGGAAAATGAGAAGAAGAAGCGTGAAATGG
CAGAGAAGGAGAAAGAGAAGATTGAACGGGAGAAGGAGGAGCTGATGGAGAGGCTGAAGCAGATCGAGGA
ACAGACTAAGAAGGCTCAGCAAGAACTGGAAGAACAGACCCGTAGGGCTCTGGAACTTGAGCAGGAACGG
AAGCGTGCCCAGAGCGAGGCTGAAAAGCTGGCCAAGGAGCGTCAAGAAGCTGAAGAGGCCAAGGAGGCCT
TGCTGCAGGCCTCCCGGGACCAGAAAAAGACTCAGGAACAGCTGGCCTTGGAAATGGCAGAGCTGACAGC
TCGAATCTCCCAGCTGGAGATGGCCCGACAGAAGAAGGAGAGTGAGGCTGTGGAGTGGCAGCAGAAGGCC
CAGATGGTACAGGAAGACTTGGAGAAGACCCGTGCTGAGCTGAAGACTGCCATGAGTACACCTCATGTGG
CAGAGCCTGCTGAGAATGAGCAGGATGAGCAGGATGAGAATGGG
[270 nt withheld, positions 2285-2554]
TTGGACCCAGCTTTCTTGTACAAAGTGGTTGATCGCGTGCATGCGACGTCATAGCT
